Addgene plasmid #238798: Syk-LgBiT BiBiT Ready Vector
Depositing lab: Promega Corporation.
Backbone
  Vector backbone: pFC219K LgBiT CMV-Hyg Flexi Vector
  Vector type: Mammalian Expression
  Selectable markers: Hygromycin
Growth in bacteria
  Bacterial resistance: Kanamycin, 50 μg/mL
  Growth temperature: 37°C
  Growth strain: DH5alpha
  Copy number: High Copy
Gene/Insert
  Gene/Insert name: Syk
  Species: H. sapiens (human)
  Mutation: None
  Entrez Gene: SYK (a.k.a. IMD82, p72-Syk)
  Promoter: CMV
  Tag / fusion protein: LgBiT (C terminal on backbone)
  Cloning method: Other
How to cite: Syk-LgBiT BiBiT Ready Vector was a gift from Promega Corporation (Addgene plasmid # 238798 ; http://n2t.net/addgene:238798 ; RRID:Addgene_238798)
