[The description below was written by a language model from this plasmid's Addgene catalogue record and pLannotate feature annotations shown in this document.]
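Description:
Syk-LgBiT BiBiT Ready Vector is a mammalian expression plasmid built on the pFC219K LgBiT CMV-Hyg Flexi Vector backbone. It encodes human SYK, the non-receptor tyrosine kinase that signals downstream of immunoreceptors such as the B-cell receptor, with no recorded mutations. The SYK open reading frame is fused at its C terminus to LgBiT, the large subunit of the split NanoLuc luciferase system. The feature table detects this as a partial NanoLuc coding sequence lying directly downstream of SYK on the same strand. The catalogue lists CMV as the promoter. The annotation shows only a short minimal CMV fragment just upstream of the fusion, while a CMV enhancer and a larger promoter fragment are annotated in the opposite orientation next to it, so the exact arrangement of the CMV region is not clear from the automated calls. An SP6 promoter sits immediately before the coding sequence and could support in vitro transcription. The transcript ends in an SV40 polyadenylation signal.

For propagation in E. coli, the plasmid carries a kanamycin/neomycin phosphotransferase gene behind the bacterial EM7 promoter. The annotated origin region matches p15A plus a small RSF fragment, although the catalogue describes the plasmid as high copy. Stable mammalian lines can be selected with hygromycin through an hph cassette driven by the SV40 enhancer/early promoter and closed by a synthetic poly(A) signal.

LgBiT has little activity alone and produces luminescence when complemented by a small partner peptide. The construct therefore suits luminescent complementation assays that report on SYK, such as interaction or proximity measurements in live cells. The record does not define the specific "BiBiT" assay format.
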