Features (pLannotate 1.2.2; 16 found; start..end, strand, type, name):
     17..98      -  polyA_signal   SV40 poly(A) signal: SV40 polyadenylation signal
    121..204     -  CDS            large T antigen (fragment): large T antigen from SV40 (simian virus 40)
    281..751     -  CDS            Nluc (fragment): NanoLuc® luciferase human codon-optimized
    806..2710    -  CDS            SYK (sequence partly withheld): KSYK_HUMAN - Experimental evidence at protein level: Swiss-Prot protein existence level 1. Non-receptor tyrosine kinase which mediates signal transduction downstream of a variety of transmembrane receptors including classical immunoreceptors like the B-cell receptor (BCR). Regulates several biological processes including innate and adaptive immunity, cell adhesion, osteoclast maturation, platelet activation and vascular development. Assembles into signaling complexes with activated receptors at the plasma membrane via interaction between its SH2 domains and the receptor tyrosine-phosphorylated
   2749..2767    -  promoter       SP6 promoter: promoter for bacteriophage SP6 RNA polymerase
   2793..2815    -  promoter       minimal CMV promoter (fragment): human cytomegalovirus (CMV) immediate early promoter
   2825..3190    +  enhancer       CMV enhancer: human cytomegalovirus immediate early enhancer
   3192..3379    +  promoter       CMV promoter (fragment): human cytomegalovirus (CMV) immediate early promoter
   3398..3445    +  promoter       EM7 promoter: synthetic bacterial promoter&nbsp
   3477..4268    +  CDS            neo: KKA2_KLEPN - Also known as kan, nptII. Experimental evidence at protein level: Swiss-Prot protein existence level 1. Resistance to kanamycin, neomycin, paromomycin, ribostamycin, butirosin and gentamicin B. From Klebsiella pneumoniae.
   4488..5033    +  rep_origin     p15A ori: Plasmids containing the medium-copy-number p15A origin of replication can be propagated in E. coli cells that contain a second plasmid with the ColE1 origin.
   5121..5176    +  rep_origin     RSF ori (fragment): Plasmids containing the RSF 1030 origin of replication can be propagated in E. coli cells that contain additional plasmids with compatible origins.
   5275..5301    -  misc_feature   bom (fragment): basis of mobility region from pBR322
   5317..5365    -  polyA_signal   poly(A) signal: synthetic polyadenylation signal
   5404..6426    -  CDS            hph: KHYB_ECOLX - Experimental evidence at protein level: Swiss-Prot protein existence level 1. The aminoglycoside phosphotransferases achieve inactivation of their antibiotic substrates by phosphorylation. Only phosphorylates hygromycin and closely related compounds such as demethyl analogs and destomycin. From Escherichia coli.
   6457..6814    -  promoter       SV40 promoter: SV40 enhancer and early promoter
>Addgene plasmid #238798 | Syk-LgBiT BiBiT Ready Vector | addgene full sequence | sequence record 479830 | Addgene NGS Result
AAGACGCGTGACGTCGGCAGTGAAAAAAATGCTTTATTTGTGAAATTTGTGATGCTATTGCTTTATTTGT
AACCATTATAAGCTGCAATAAACAAGTTAACAACAACAATTGCATTCATTTTATGTTTCAGGTTCAGGGG
GAGGTGTGGGAGGTTTTTTAAAGCAAGTAAAACCTCTACAAATGTGGTATGGCTGATTATGATCCGCGGC
CGCAATACGTCGACGTTATCAGCTGACTTCGTACGAGAGCCTAGGTGTTTCTAGAGTCGCGGCCTTAGCT
GTTGATGGTTACTCGGAACAGCATGGAGCCGTCGGGGGTGATCAGGCGCTCGTCGATAATTTTGTTGCCG
TTCCACAGGGTCCCTGTTACAGTGATCTTTTTGCCGTCGAACACGGCGATGCCTTCATACGGCCGTCCGA
AATAGTTCAGCATGTTCGGCGTAACCCCGTCGATTACCAGTGTGCCATAGGGCAGGATCACCTTAAAGTG
ATGATCATCCACAGGGTACACCACCTTAAACACCTCTTCGATCTGGGCCATTTGGTCGGCGCTCAGACCT
TCATACGGGATGATGACATGGATGTCGATCTTCAGGGCATTTTCACCGCTCCGGACAATCCTTTGGATCG
GAGTTACGGACACGGCGAGATTCTGCAGCAAACTGGACACACCTCCCTGTTCAAGGACTTGGTCCAGGTT
GTAGGCGGCTGTCTGTTCCCAGTCCCCAACGAAATCTTCGAGTGTGAAGACACCGCTCGAGCCTCCACCT
CCGCTCCCGCCACCACCTGAACTGCCTTGAGAAACGTTCACCACGTCATAGTAGTAATTGCGCAGCCGCA
GTTCCACTGCTGCGAATCCGGGCCTGTTTTCCACATCGTATGTCCAGCACAGATTCATGAGATCGTACAT
CTCTCTTGGACACCCTGCAGGGCACCCCATCCGCTCTCCTTTCTCTAACATAGCGGTGACTTCACTTCCT
TTCATCCCTCGATATGGCTTCTGCCCATAGGAGAATGCTTCCCACATCAACACTCCAAAGCTCCAGACAT
CGCTTTTGCTGGAGAACTTGTAGTAGTTGATGCATTCCGGAGCGTACCACTTGACAGGCCACTTTCCATG
GGTCTGGGCCTTGTAGTAGTTTTCATCAGCACGCAGTGCTTTGGAAAGTCCGAAATCACTGATCTTGGCG
TAATGTTGGGTAACTAGCAACACATTTCTTGCAGCCAGATCTCTGTGCACAAAATTGCTCTCCTCCAAGT
ACTTCATGCCCATGGAAACCTGATGAACCAGTTCTATGATGTTCTTATCCTTGACATGTCTGTTCTGCTG
CAAATACTTATTGAGGGGACCAAGTTCTGCCATCTCCATAACCAGCATCCAGGACTCGGCCTCGCATATC
CCGATCATCCGCACGATGTACGGGTTGTCCAGCTGCTGCATGACATTTGCTTCTGCTAATAACTCATCTT
TAAGAGCGGGGTCATTGGCCTCGTTTTTCAGTATTTTCACAGCCACGGTTTTCACAACTTTTTTCATTTG
GTAGTAGCCCTTTTTCACAGTTCCAAAATTACCAGAGCCCAGTTCTTTGTCTTCCAGCGTCAGCAGCTTT
CGGTCCAGGTAAACCTCCTTGGGCCTGATCTCCTCGGGGTCCGCGTAGGGGCTCTCGTACACCTCTGTGT
CCATGGGTAGGGCTTCTCTCTGGGGGCCTTTGTCTGCAGCCCAGGGTGCAAGTTCTGGCTCATACGGATT
GAATGACACAGTACTCTCTTGCCGGTTCCCTTGGGCAGGGGAGGACTTTCTGTGGCCAGGCTTTGGGAAG
GAGTATGATTTGATTCTTGAGATTATTCCACCCGCTGACCAAGTCGCAGGATGGGAACCTGGAAGTTGTG
GACGGCCTCCAAAATTAACATTTCCCTGTGTGCC
[762 nt withheld, positions 1925-2686]
GTCAGCCATGCCGCTGCTGGCCATGGCGATCGCTAGCTGCAAAAAGAACAAGTAGCTTGTATTCTATAGT
GTCACCTAAATGGGCGATCTGACGGTTCACTAAACCAGCTCTGCTTATATAGGCCTCCCTGGCGCGCCAC
TAGTTATTAATAGTAATCAATTACGGGGTCATTAGTTCATAGCCCATATATGGAGTTCCGCGTTACATAA
CTTACGGTAAATGGCCCGCCTGGCTGACCGCCCAACGACCCCCGCCCATTGACGTCAATAATGACGTATG
TTCCCATAGTAACGCCAATAGGGACTTTCCATTGACGTCAATGGGTGGAGTATTTACGGTAAACTGCCCA
CTTGGCAGTACATCAAGTGTATCATATGCCAAGTCCGCCCCCTATTGACGTCAATGACGGTAAATGGCCC
GCCTGGCATTATGCCCAGTACATGACCTTACGGGACTTTCCTACTTGGCAGTACATCTACGTATTAGTCA
TCGCTATTACCATGGTGATGCGGTTTTGGCAGTACACCAATGGGCGTGGATAGCGGTTTGACTCACGGGG
ATTTCCAAGTCTCCACCCCATTGACGTCAATGGGAGTTTGTTTTGGCACCAAAATCAACGGGACTTTCCA
AAATGTCGTAATAACCCCGCCCCGTTGACGCAAATGGGCGGTAGGCGTGTACGGTGGGAGGTCAAATCGA
ATTCTAATACTGTTGACAATTAATCATCGGCATAGTATATCGGCATAGTATAATACGACAAGGTGAGGAA
CTAAACCCAGGAGGCAGATCATGATTGAACAAGATGGATTGCACGCAGGTTCTCCGGCCGCTTGGGTGGA
GAGGCTATTCGGCTATGACTGGGCACAACAGACAATCGGCTGCTCTGATGCCGCCGTGTTCCGGCTGTCA
GCGCAGGGGCGCCCGGTTCTTTTTGTCAAGACCGACCTGTCCGGTGCCCTGAATGAACTGCAGGACGAGG
CAGCGCGGCTATCGTGGCTGGCCACGACGGGCGTTCCTTGCGCAGCTGTGCTCGACGTTGTCACTGAAGC
GGGAAGGGACTGGCTGCTATTGGGCGAAGTGCCGGGGCAGGATCTCCTGTCATCTCACCTTGCTCCTGCC
GAGAAAGTATCCATCATGGCTGATGCAATGCGGCGGCTGCATACGCTTGATCCGGCTACCTGCCCATTCG
ACCACCAAGCGAAACATCGCATCGAGCGAGCACGTACTCGGATGGAAGCCGGTCTTGTCGATCAGGATGA
TCTGGACGAAGAGCATCAGGGGCTCGCGCCAGCCGAACTGTTCGCCAGGCTCAAGGCGCGCATGCCCGAC
GGCGAGGATCTCGTCGTGACCCATGGCGATGCCTGCTTGCCGAATATCATGGTGGAAAATGGCCGCTTTT
CTGGATTCATCGACTGTGGCCGGCTGGGTGTGGCGGACCGCTATCAGGACATAGCGTTGGCTACCCGTGA
TATTGCTGAAGAGCTTGGCGGCGAATGGGCTGACCGCTTCCTCGTGCTTTACGGTATCGCCGCTCCCGAT
TCGCAGCGCATCGCCTTCTATCGCCTTCTTGACGAGTTCTTCTGATTCGAAATGACCGACCAAGCGACGC
CCAACCGGTATCAGCTCACTCAAAGGCGGTAATACGGTTATCCACAGAATCAGGGGATAACGCAGGAAAG
AACATGTCAAACATGAGAATTACAACTTATATCGTATGGGGCTGACTTCAGGTGCTACATTTGAAGAGAT
AAATTGCACTGAAATCTAGAAATATTTTATCTGATTAATAAGATGATCTTCTTGAGATCGTTTTGGTCTG
CGCGTAATCTCTTGCTCTGAAAACGAAAAAACCGCCTTGCAGGGCGGTTTTTCGAAGGTTCTCTGAGCTA
CCAACTCTTTGAACCGAGGTAACTGGCTTGGAGGAGCGCAGTCACCAAAACTTGTCCTTTCAGTTTAGCC
TTAACCGGCGCATGACTTCAAGACTAACTCCTCTAAATCAATTACCAGTGGCTGCTGCCAGTGGTGCTTT
TGCATGTCTTTCCGGGTTGGACTCAAGACGATAGTTACCGGATAAGGCGCAGCGGTCGGACTGAACGGGG
GGTTCGTGCATACAGTCCAGCTTGGAGCGAACTGCCTACCCGGAACTGAGTGTCAGGCGTGGAATGAGAC
AAACGCGGCCATAACAGCGGAATGACACCGGTAAACCGAAAGGCAGGAACAGGAGAGCGCACGAGGGAGC
CGCCAGGGGGAAACGCCTGGTATCTTTATAGTCCTGTCGGGTTTCGCCACCACTGATTTGAGCGTCAGAT
TTCGTGATGCTTGTCAGGGGGGCGGAGCCTATGGAAAAACGGCTTTGCCGCGGCCCTCTCACTTCCCTGT
TAAGTATCTTCCTGGCATCTTCCAGGAAATCTCCGCCCCGTTCGTAAGCCATTTCCGCTCGCCGCAGTCG
AACGACCGAGCGTAGCGAGTCAGTGAGCGAGGAAGCGGAATATATCCTGTATCACATATTCTGCTGACGC
ACCGGTGCAGCCTTTTTTCTCCTGCCACATGAAGCACTTCACTGACACCCTCATCAGTGCCAACATAGTA
AGCCAGTATACACTCCGCTAGCGCTGATGTCCGGAATCGTCACACAAAAAACCAACACACAGATGTAATG
AAAATAAAGATATTTTATTGCGGCCATCGTGATGGCTAGAGTCTAAACTCGACCTACCTCCTTAGCGCGC
GGTCGTGTACTGGGCCGGCGGTTGCCGCTGTCGGCCAGCACCTCGACGCAGCCGTCGGTCCATACGGCTG
CGCTCCGGCGAGCGATTTGTGTGCGACCGACGGTGCCGGCCCCGCTGCGGACGATGGCATCGCAGCGGCC
TTGAGCCCAGGCAGCATCGTCGAAGTTGCCGTCCACGAGGCTCTGGTAGAGCTGATCCAGGCCGATGCGC
AGCATGTAGGCTCGCAGACGAGGGCTGCCGGCCAGCTCGGGATGCCGGCGCTCGAAGTAGCGAGTCTGCT
GCTCCATGCAAGCCAGCCAGGGCCGCCAGAAGAAGATGTTGGCCACCTCGTACTGACTGTCCCCGAACAT
AGCTTCGGACCAGTCGATTACGGCGGTGATGCGGCCGTTGTCGGTCAGGACGTTGTTGCTGCCGAAGTCG
GCATGGACGAGGTGGCGCACCTCGGGACAGTCTTCGGCCCACAGCATCAGTTCGTCCAGGGCTTGAGCTA
CGCTGGCGGACACGGTGTCGTCCATCACGGTCTGCCAGTGGTAGACATGGGGATCAGCAATGGCGCAAAT
GAAATCCCGCCAGGTTGTGTACTGGCCGATGCCTTGGGGCCCGAATGGGCCGAAGCCGCTGGTTTGACTG
AGGTCGGCGGCGGCAATAGCATCCATAGCTTCGGCGACAGGCTGTAACACAGCAGGCAGCTCTGTTTCGG
GGAGGTCTTGGAGAGTAACGCCTTGGGCGCGTCTACTGATGCAGTATGTCAGGCTCTCGCTGAACTCGCC
GATGTCCAACACTTCGGGGATGGGTAGTGCAGCGCTGGCGAAGTGGCGGTACACGTAGCGGTCTTTGTAG
AAGCCATCAGCGCAGCTATTCACCCGCAGTACATAGCCGCGTCCGCCGACATCGAAGCTGAAGGCTCGGC
TCTCTTCGCCCTCCGACAACTGCATCAGGTCGCTCACACTGTCGAACTTCTCGATGAGAAATTTTTCAAC
GCTGGTAGCGGTGAGTTCGGGCTTCTTCATGGTGGCGCTAGTGTCAGAAGAATCGAGCTTTTTGCAAAAG
CCTAGGCCTCCAAAAAAGCCTCCTCACTACTTCTGGAATAGCTCAGAGGCCGAGGCGGCCTCGGCCTCTG
CATAAATAAAAAAAATTAGTCAGCCATGGGGCGGAGAATGGGCGGAACTGGGCGGAGTTAGGGGCGGGAT
GGGCGGAGTTAGGGGCGGGACTATGGTTGCTGACTAATTGAGATGCATGCTTTGCATACTTCTGCCTGCT
GGGGAGCCTGGGGACTTTCCACACCTGGTTGCTGACTAATTGAGATGCATGCTTTGCATACTTCTGCCTG
CTGGGGAGCCTGGGGACTTTCCACACCCTAACTGACACACATTCCACAGCTGGTTCTTTCCGCCTCAGAA
GGTACCTAACCAAGTTCCTCTTTCAGAGGTTATTTCAGGCCATGGTGCTGCGC
